Addgene plasmid #191231: pCAG-AsCas12a-Plus-mCherry
Purpose: To express the AsCas12a nuclease variant "AsCas12a-Plus" that enhanced the editing activity and specificity
Depositing lab: Zhili Rong. Publication: Engineered Cas12a-Plus nuclease enables gene editing with enhanced activity and specificity. Huang H, Huang G, Tan Z, Hu Y, Shan L, Zhou J, Zhang X, Ma S, Lv W, Huang T, Liu Y, Wang D, Zhao X, Lin Y, Rong Z. BMC Biol. 2022 Apr 25;20(1):91. doi: 10.1186/s12915-022-01296-1. PubMed 35468792.
Backbone
  Vector backbone: PbluSKP
  Vector type: CRISPR
Growth in bacteria
  Bacterial resistance: Ampicillin, 100 μg/mL
  Growth temperature: 37°C
  Growth strain: DH5alpha
  Copy number: Unknown
Gene/Insert
  Gene/Insert name: AsCas12a-Plus-P2A-mCherry
  Species: Other
  Mutation: E174R, R951K, R955A
  Cloning method: Gibson Cloning
Terms and licenses: Academic/Nonprofit Terms; Industry Terms: Not Available to Industry
How to cite: pCAG-AsCas12a-Plus-mCherry was a gift from Zhili Rong (Addgene plasmid # 191231 ; http://n2t.net/addgene:191231 ; RRID:Addgene_191231)
