[The description below was written by a language model from this plasmid's Addgene catalogue record and pLannotate feature annotations shown in this document.]
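Description:
pCAG-AsCas12a-Plus-mCherry is a 9.2 kb mammalian expression plasmid for CRISPR genome editing, built on a backbone recorded as PbluSKP. It is propagated in E. coli through a high-copy ColE1/pUC-type origin and selected with ampicillin via the β-lactamase gene and its native promoter. Remnants of the cloning vector, including a lac promoter/operator, CAP binding site, and fragments of lacI and the pBR322 bom region, are also annotated but play no role in the payload.

The expression cassette is driven by the composite CAG promoter, made up of the CMV immediate-early enhancer, the chicken β-actin promoter and a chimeric β-actin/β-globin intron, which gives strong constitutive transcription in many mammalian cell types. SP6 and T7 phage promoters sit just upstream of the coding region and could in principle support in vitro transcription. The open reading frame encodes Cas12a (Cpf1) from Acidaminococcus sp. BV3L6 carrying the E174R, R951K and R955A substitutions that define the "AsCas12a-Plus" variant, fused at its C-terminus to a bipartite nucleoplasmin nuclear localization signal and a 3xHA epitope tag for detection. According to the insert name, a P2A self-cleaving peptide links the nuclease to mCherry; it is not separately annotated, but the gap between the HA tag and mCherry is consistent with it. This arrangement yields the nuclease and the red fluorescent reporter as separate proteins from one transcript, allowing transfected cells to be identified or sorted. An SV40 polyadenylation signal terminates the transcript.

The plasmid is intended to express a Cas12a variant described as having enhanced editing activity and specificity. No crRNA expression cassette is annotated, so the guide would need to be supplied separately.
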