Features (pLannotate 1.2.2; 18 found; start..end, strand, type, name):
     11..390     +  enhancer       CMV enhancer: human cytomegalovirus immediate early enhancer
    392..667     +  promoter       chicken β-actin promoter: No description available
    668..1684    +  intron         chimeric intron: chimera between introns from chicken β-actin and rabbit β-globin
   1739..1757    +  promoter       SP6 promoter: promoter for bacteriophage SP6 RNA polymerase
   1758..1776    +  promoter       T7 promoter: promoter for bacteriophage T7 RNA polymerase
   1778..5698    +  CDS            AsCpf1: CRISPR-associated protein from Acidaminococcus sp. BV3L6 (Zetsche et al., 2015)
   5699..5746    +  CDS            nucleoplasmin NLS: bipartite nuclear localization signal from nucleoplasmin
   5753..5833    +  CDS            3xHA: three tandem HA epitope tags
   5921..6628    +  CDS            mCherry: mCherry is a basic (constitutively fluorescent) red fluorescent protein published in 2004, derived from Discosoma sp.. It is reported to be a very rapidly-maturing monomer with low acid sensitivity.
   6674..6795    +  polyA_signal   SV40 poly(A) signal: SV40 polyadenylation signal
   6868..6884    -  protein_bind   lac operator: The lac repressor binds to the lac operator to inhibit transcription in E. coli. This inhibition can be relieved by adding lactose or isopropyl-β-D-thiogalactopyranoside (IPTG). lac repressor encoded by lacI
   6892..6922    -  promoter       lac promoter: promoter for the E. coli lac operon
   6937..6958    -  protein_bind   CAP binding site: CAP binding activates transcription in the presence of cAMP. E. coli catabolite activator protein
   6971..7063    -  CDS            lacI (fragment): lac repressor; lacI; The lac repressor binds to the lac operator to inhibit transcription in E. coli. This inhibition can be relieved by adding lactose or isopropyl-β-D-thiogalactopyranoside (IPTG).
   7246..7834    -  rep_origin     ori: high-copy-number ColE1/pMB1/pBR322/pUC origin of replication
   8005..8865    -  CDS            AmpR: β-lactamase; bla; confers resistance to ampicillin, carbenicillin, and related antibiotics
   8866..8970    -  promoter       AmpR promoter: bla
   9041..9085    -  misc_feature   bom (fragment): basis of mobility region from pBR322
>Addgene plasmid #191231 | pCAG-AsCas12a-Plus-mCherry | addgene full sequence | sequence record 392988 | Addgene NGS Result
AATTCGCGTTGACATTGATTATTGACTAGTTATTAATAGTAATCAATTACGGGGTCATTAGTTCATAGCC
CATATATGGAGTTCCGCGTTACATAACTTACGGTAAATGGCCCGCCTGGCTGACCGCCCAACGACCCCCG
CCCATTGACGTCAATAATGACGTATGTTCCCATAGTAACGCCAATAGGGACTTTCCATTGACGTCAATGG
GTGGAGTATTTACGGTAAACTGCCCACTTGGCAGTACATCAAGTGTATCATATGCCAAGTACGCCCCCTA
TTGACGTCAATGACGGTAAATGGCCCGCCTGGCATTATGCCCAGTACATGACCTTATGGGACTTTCCTAC
TTGGCAGTACATCTACGTATTAGTCATCGCTATTACCATGGTCGAGGTGAGCCCCACGTTCTGCTTCACT
CTCCCCATCTCCCCCCCCTCCCCACCCCCAATTTTGTATTTATTTATTTTTTAATTATTTTGTGCAGCGA
TGGGGGCGGGGGGGGGGGGGGGGCGCGCCAGGSGGGGSGGGGSGGGGSGAGGGGSGGGGSGGGGSGAGGS
GGAGAGGTGCGGCGGCAGCCAATCAGAGCGGCGCGCTCCGAAAGTTTCCTTTTATGGCGAGGCGGCGGCG
GCGGCGGCCCTATAAAAAGCGAAGCGCGCGGCGGGCGGGAGTCGCTGCGCGCTGCCTTCGCCCCGTGCCC
CGCTCCGCCGCCGCCTCGCGCCGCCCGCCCCGGCTCTGACTGACCGCGTTACTCCCACAGGTGAGCGGGC
GGGACGGCCCTTCTCCTCCGGGCTGTAATTAGCGCTTGGTTTAATGACGGCTTGTTTCTTTTCTGTGGCT
GCGTGAAAGCCTTGAGGGGCTCCGGGAGGGCCCTTTGTGCGGGGGGAGCGGCTCGGGGGGTGCGTGCGTG
TGTGTGTGCGTGGGGAGCGCCGCGTGCGGCTCCGCGCTGCCCGGCGGCTGTGAGCGCTGCGGGCGCGGCG
CGGGGCTTTGTGCGCTCCGCAGTGTGCGCGAGGGGAGCGCGGCCGGGGGCGGTGCCCCGCGGTGCGGGGG
GGGCTGCGAGGGGAACAAAGGCTGCGTGCGGGGTGTGTGCGTGGGGGGGTGAGCAGGGGGTGTGGGCGCG
TCGGTCGGGCTGCAACCCCCCCTGCACCCCCCTCCCCGAGTTGCTGAGCACGGCCCGGCTTCGGGTGCGG
GGCTCCGTACGGGGCGTGGCGCGGGGCTCGCCGTGCCGGGCGGGGGGTGGCGGCAGGTGGGGGTGCCGGG
CGGGGCGGGGCCGCCTCGGGCCGGGGAGGGCTCGGGGGAGGGGCGCGGCGGCCCCCGGAGCGCCGGCGGC
TGTCGAGGCGCGGCGAGCCGCAGCCATTGCCTTTTATGGTAATCGTGCGAGAGGGCGCAGGGACTTCCTT
TGTCCCAAATCTGTGCGGAGCCGAAATCTGGGAGGCGCCGCCGCACCCCCTCTAGCGGGCGCGGGGCGAA
GCGGTGCGGCGCCGGCAGGAAGGAAATGGGCGGGGAGGGCCTTCGTGCGTCGCCGCGCCGCCGTCCCCTT
CTCCCTCTCCAGCCTCGGGGCTGTCCGCGGGGGGACGGCTGCCTTCGGGGGGGACGGGGCAGGGCGGGGT
TCGGCTTCTGGCGTGTGACCGGCGGCTCTAGCGCCTCTGCTAACCATGTTCATGCCTTCTTCTTTTTCCT
ACAGCTCCTGGGCAACGTGCTGGTTATTGTGCTGTCTCATCATTTTGGCAAAGAATTCATTTAGGTGACA
CTATAGATAATACGACTCACTATAGGGATGACACAGTTCGAGGGCTTTACCAACCTGTATCAGGTGAGCA
AGACACTGCGGTTTGAGCTGATCCCACAGGGCAAGACCCTGAAGCACATCCAGGAGCAGGGCTTCATCGA
GGAGGACAAGGCCCGCAATGATCACTACAAGGAGCTGAAGCCCATCATCGATCGGATCTACAAGACCTAT
GCCGACCAGTGCCTGCAGCTGGTGCAGCTGGATTGGGAGAACCTGAGCGCCGCCATCGACTCCTATAGAA
AGGAGAAAACCGAGGAGACAAGGAACGCCCTGATCGAGGAGCAGGCCACATATCGCAATGCCATCCACGA
CTACTTCATCGGCCGGACAGACAACCTGACCGATGCCATCAATAAGAGACACGCCGAGATCTACAAGGGC
CTGTTCAAGGCCGAGCTGTTTAATGGCAAGGTGCTGAAGCAGCTGGGCACCGTGACCACAACCGAGCACG
AGAACGCCCTGCTGCGGAGCTTCGACAAGTTTACAACCTACTTCTCCGGCTTTTATAGAAACAGGAAGAA
CGTGTTCAGCGCCGAGGACATTAGCACAGCCATCCCACACCGCATCGTGCAGGACAACTTCCCCAAGTTT
AAGGAGAATTGTCACATCTTCACACGCCTGATCACCGCCGTGCCCAGCCTGCGGGAGCACTTTGAGAACG
TGAAGAAGGCCATCGGCATCTTCGTGAGCACCTCCATCGAGGAGGTGTTTTCCTTCCCTTTTTATAACCA
GCTGCTGACACAGACCCAGATCGACCTGTATAACCAGCTGCTGGGAGGAATCTCTCGGGAGGCAGGCACC
GAGAAGATCAAGGGCCTGAACGAGGTGCTGAATCTGGCCATCCAGAAGAATGATGAGACAGCCCACATCA
TCGCCTCCCTGCCACACAGATTCATCCCCCTGTTTAAGCAGATCCTGTCCGATAGGAACACCCTGTCTTT
CATCCTGGAGGAGTTTAAGAGCGACGAGGAAGTGATCCAGTCCTTCTGCAAGTACAAGACACTGCTGAGA
AACGAGAACGTGCTGGAGACAGCCGAGGCCCTGTTTAACGAGCTGAACAGCATCGACCTGACACACATCT
TCATCAGCCACAAGAAGCTGGAGACAATCAGCAGCGCCCTGTGCGACCACTGGGATACACTGAGGAATGC
CCTGTATGAGCGGAGAATCTCCGAGCTGACAGGCAAGATCACCAAGTCTGCCAAGGAGAAGGTGCAGCGC
AGCCTGAAGCACGAGGATATCAACCTGCAGGAGATCATCTCTGCCGCAGGCAAGGAGCTGAGCGAGGCCT
TCAAGCAGAAAACCAGCGAGATCCTGTCCCACGCACACGCCGCCCTGGATCAGCCACTGCCTACAACCCT
GAAGAAGCAGGAGGAGAAGGAGATCCTGAAGTCTCAGCTGGACAGCCTGCTGGGCCTGTACCACCTGCTG
GACTGGTTTGCCGTGGATGAGTCCAACGAGGTGGACCCCGAGTTCTCTGCCCGGCTGACCGGCATCAAGC
TGGAGATGGAGCCTTCTCTGAGCTTCTACAACAAGGCCAGAAATTATGCCACCAAGAAGCCCTACTCCGT
GGAGAAGTTCAAGCTGAACTTTCAGATGCCTACACTGGCCTCTGGCTGGGACGTGAATAAGGAGAAGAAC
AATGGCGCCATCCTGTTTGTGAAGAACGGCCTGTACTATCTGGGCATCATGCCAAAGCAGAAGGGCAGGT
ATAAGGCCCTGAGCTTCGAGCCCACAGAGAAAACCAGCGAGGGCTTTGATAAGATGTACTATGACTACTT
CCCTGATGCCGCCAAGATGATCCCAAAGTGCAGCACCCAGCTGAAGGCCGTGACAGCCCACTTTCAGACC
CACACAACCCCCATCCTGCTGTCCAACAATTTCATCGAGCCTCTGGAGATCACAAAGGAGATCTACGACC
TGAACAATCCTGAGAAGGAGCCAAAGAAGTTTCAGACAGCCTACGCCAAGAAAACCGGCGACCAGAAGGG
CTACAGAGAGGCCCTGTGCAAGTGGATCGACTTCACAAGGGATTTTCTGTCCAAGTATACCAAGACAACC
TCTATCGATCTGTCTAGCCTGCGGCCATCCTCTCAGTATAAGGACCTGGGCGAGTACTATGCCGAGCTGA
ATCCCCTGCTGTACCACATCAGCTTCCAGAGAATCGCCGAGAAGGAGATCATGGATGCCGTGGAGACAGG
CAAGCTGTACCTGTTCCAGATCTATAACAAGGACTTTGCCAAGGGCCACCACGGCAAGCCTAATCTGCAC
ACACTGTATTGGACCGGCCTGTTTTCTCCAGAGAACCTGGCCAAGACAAGCATCAAGCTGAATGGCCAGG
CCGAGCTGTTCTACCGCCCTAAGTCCAGGATGAAGAGGATGGCACACCGGCTGGGAGAGAAGATGCTGAA
CAAGAAGCTGAAGGATCAGAAAACCCCAATCCCCGACACCCTGTACCAGGAGCTGTACGACTATGTGAAT
CACAGACTGTCCCACGACCTGTCTGATGAGGCCAGGGCCCTGCTGCCCAACGTGATCACCAAGGAGGTGT
CTCACGAGATCATCAAGGATAGGCGCTTTACCAGCGACAAGTTCTTTTTCCACGTGCCTATCACACTGAA
CTATCAGGCCGCCAATTCCCCATCTAAGTTCAACCAGAGGGTGAATGCCTACCTGAAGGAGCACCCCGAG
ACACCTATCATCGGCATCGATCGGGGCGAGAGAAACCTGATCTATATCACAGTGATCGACTCCACCGGCA
AGATCCTGGAGCAGCGGAGCCTGAACACCATCCAGCAGTTTGATTACCAGAAGAAGCTGGACAACAGGGA
GAAGGAGAAGGTGGCGGCCGCTCAGGCCTGGTCTGTGGTGGGCACAATCAAGGATCTGAAGCAGGGCTAT
CTGAGCCAGGTCATCCACGAGATCGTGGACCTGATGATCCACTACCAGGCCGTGGTGGTGCTGGAGAACC
TGAATTTCGGCTTTAAGAGCAAGAGGACCGGCATCGCCGAGAAGGCCGTGTACCAGCAGTTCGAGAAGAT
GCTGATCGATAAGCTGAATTGCCTGGTGCTGAAGGACTATCCAGCAGAGAAAGTGGGAGGCGTGCTGAAC
CCATACCAGCTGACAGACCAGTTCACCTCCTTTGCCAAGATGGGCACCCAGTCTGGCTTCCTGTTTTACG
TGCCTGCCCCATATACATCTAAGATCGATCCCCTGACCGGCTTCGTGGACCCCTTCGTGTGGAAAACCAT
CAAGAATCACGAGAGCCGCAAGCACTTCCTGGAGGGCTTCGACTTTCTGCACTACGACGTGAAAACCGGC
GACTTCATCCTGCACTTTAAGATGAACAGAAATCTGTCCTTCCAGAGGGGCCTGCCCGGCTTTATGCCTG
CATGGGATATCGTGTTCGAGAAGAACGAGACACAGTTTGACGCCAAGGGCACCCCTTTCATCGCCGGCAA
GAGAATCGTGCCAGTGATCGAGAATCACAGATTCACCGGCAGATACCGGGACCTGTATCCTGCCAACGAG
CTGATCGCCCTGCTGGAGGAGAAGGGCATCGTGTTCAGGGATGGCTCCAACATCCTGCCAAAGCTGCTGG
AGAATGACGATTCTCACGCCATCGACACCATGGTGGCCCTGATCCGCAGCGTGCTGCAGATGCGGAACTC
CAATGCCGCCACAGGCGAGGACTATATCAACAGCCCCGTGCGCGATCTGAATGGCGTGTGCTTCGACTCC
CGGTTTCAGAACCCAGAGTGGCCCATGGACGCCGATGCCAATGGCGCCTACCACATCGCCCTGAAGGGCC
AGCTGCTGCTGAATCACCTGAAGGAGAGCAAGGATCTGAAGCTGCAGAACGGCATCTCCAATCAGGACTG
GCTGGCCTACATCCAGGAGCTGCGCAACAAAAGGCCGGCGGCCACGAAAAAGGCCGGCCAGGCAAAAAAG
AAAAAGGGATCCTACCCATACGATGTTCCAGATTACGCTTATCCCTACGACGTGCCTGATTATGCATACC
CATACGATGTCCCCGACTATGCCCTCGAGAGCACCGGTGGCAGCGGAGCTACTAACTTCAGCCTGCTGAA
GCAGGCTGGAGACGTGGAGGAGAACCCTGGACCTGCCGGTATGGTGAGCAAGGGCGAGGAGGATAACATG
GCCATCATCAAGGAGTTCATGCGCTTCAAGGTGCACATGGAGGGCTCCGTGAACGGCCACGAGTTCGAGA
TCGAGGGCGAGGGCGAGGGCCGCCCCTACGAGGGCACCCAGACCGCCAAGCTGAAGGTGACCAAGGGTGG
CCCCCTGCCCTTCGCCTGGGACATCCTGTCCCCTCAGTTCATGTACGGCTCCAAGGCCTACGTGAAGCAC
CCCGCCGACATCCCCGACTACTTGAAGCTGTCCTTCCCCGAGGGCTTCAAGTGGGAGCGCGTGATGAACT
TCGAGGACGGCGGCGTGGTGACCGTGACCCAGGACTCCTCCCTGCAGGACGGCGAGTTCATCTACAAGGT
GAAGCTGCGCGGCACCAACTTCCCCTCCGACGGCCCCGTAATGCAGAAGAAGACCATGGGCTGGGAGGCC
TCCTCCGAGCGGATGTACCCCGAGGACGGCGCCCTGAAGGGCGAGATCAAGCAGAGGCTGAAGCTGAAGG
ACGGCGGCCACTACGACGCTGAGGTCAAGACCACCTACAAGGCCAAGAAGCCCGTGCAGCTGCCCGGCGC
CTACAACGTCAACATCAAGTTGGACATCACCTCCCACAACGAGGACTACACCATCGTGGAACAGTACGAA
CGCGCCGAGGGCCGCCACTCCACCGGCGGCATGGACGAGCTGTACAAGTAACTGCAGCGCGGGGATCTCA
TGCTGGAGTTCTTCGCCCACCCCAACTTGTTTATTGCAGCTTATAATGGTTACAAATAAAGCAATAGCAT
CACAAATTTCACAAATAAAGCATTTTTTTCACTGCATTCTAGTTGTGGTTTGTCCAAACTCATCAATGTA
TCTTATCATGTCTGTATACCGTCGACCTCTAGCTAGAGCTTGGCGTAATCATGGTCATAGCTGTTTCCTG
TGTGAAATTGTTATCCGCTCACAATTCCACACAACATACGAGCCGGAAGCATAAAGTGTAAAGCCTAGGG
TGCCTAATGAGTGAGCTAACTCACATTAATTGCGTTGCGCTCACTGCCCGCTTTCCAGTCGGGAAACCTG
TCGTGCCAGCTGCATTAATGAATCGGCCAACGCGCGGGGAGAGGCGGTTTGCGTATTGGGCGCTCTTCCG
CTTCCTCGCTCACTGACTCGCTGCGCTCGGTCGTTCGGCTGCGGCGAGCGGTATCAGCTCACTCAAAGGC
GGTAATACGGTTATCCACAGAATCAGGGGATAACGCAGGAAAGAACATGTGAGCAAAAGGCCAGCAAAAG
GCCAGGAACCGTAAAAAGGCCGCGTTGCTGGCGTTTTTCCATAGGCTCCGCCCCCCTGACGAGCATCACA
AAAATCGACGCTCAAGTCAGAGGTGGCGAAACCCGACAGGACTATAAAGATACCAGGCGTTTCCCCCTGG
AAGCTCCCTCGTGCGCTCTCCTGTTCCGACCCTGCCGCTTACCGGATACCTGTCCGCCTTTCTCCCTTCG
GGAAGCGTGGCGCTTTCTCATAGCTCACGCTGTAGGTATCTCAGTTCGGTGTAGGTCGTTCGCTCCAAGC
TGGGCTGTGTGCACGAACCCCCCGTTCAGCCCGACCGCTGCGCCTTATCCGGTAACTATCGTCTTGAGTC
CAACCCGGTAAGACACGACTTATCGCCACTGGCAGCAGCCACTGGTAACAGGATTAGCAGAGCGAGGTAT
GTAGGCGGTGCTACAGAGTTCTTGAAGTGGTGGCCTAACTACGGCTACACTAGAAGAACAGTATTTGGTA
TCTGCGCTCTGCTGAAGCCAGTTACCTTCGGAAAAAGAGTTGGTAGCTCTTGATCCGGCAAACAAACCAC
CGCTGGTAGCGGTGGTTTTTTTGTTTGCAAGCAGCAGATTACGCGCAGAAAAAAAGGATCTCAAGAAGAT
CCTTTGATCTTTTCTACGGGGTCTGACGCTCAGTGGAACGAAAACTCACGTTAAGGGATTTTGGTCATGA
GATTATCAAAAAGGATCTTCACCTAGATCCTTTTAAATTAAAAATGAAGTTTTAAATCAATCTAAAGTAT
ATATGAGTAAACTTGGTCTGACAGTTACCAATGCTTAATCAGTGAGGCACCTATCTCAGCGATCTGTCTA
TTTCGTTCATCCATAGTTGCCTGACTCCCCGTCGTGTAGATAACTACGATACGGGAGGGCTTACCATCTG
GCCCCAGTGCTGCAATGATACCGCGAGACCCACGCTCACCGGCTCCAGATTTATCAGCAATAAACCAGCC
AGCCGGAAGGGCCGAGCGCAGAAGTGGTCCTGCAACTTTATCCGCCTCCATCCAGTCTATTAATTGTTGC
CGGGAAGCTAGAGTAAGTAGTTCGCCAGTTAATAGTTTGCGCAACGTTGTTGCCATTGCTACAGGCATCG
TGGTGTCACGCTCGTCGTTTGGTATGGCTTCATTCAGCTCCGGTTCCCAACGATCAAGGCGAGTTACATG
ATCCCCCATGTTGTGCAAAAAAGCGGTTAGCTCCTTCGGTCCTCCGATCGTTGTCAGAAGTAAGTTGGCC
GCAGTGTTATCACTCATGGTTATGGCAGCACTGCATAATTCTCTTACTGTCATGCCATCCGTAAGATGCT
TTTCTGTGACTGGTGAGTACTCAACCAAGTCATTCTGAGAATAGTGTATGCGGCGACCGAGTTGCTCTTG
CCCGGCGTCAATACGGGATAATACCGCGCCACATAGCAGAACTTTAAAAGTGCTCATCATTGGAAAACGT
TCTTCGGGGCGAAAACTCTCAAGGATCTTACCGCTGTTGAGATCCAGTTCGATGTAACCCACTCGTGCAC
CCAACTGATCTTCAGCATCTTTTACTTTCACCAGCGTTTCTGGGTGAGCAAAAACAGGAAGGCAAAATGC
CGCAAAAAAGGGAATAAGGGCGACACGGAAATGTTGAATACTCATACTCTTCCTTTTTCAATATTATTGA
AGCATTTATCAGGGTTATTGTCTCATGAGCGGATACATATTTGAATGTATTTAGAAAAATAAACAAATAG
GGGTTCCGCGCACATTTCCCCGAAAAGTGCCACCTGACGTCGACGGATCGGGAGATCGATCTCCCGATCC
CCTAGGGTCGACTCTCAGTACAATCTGCTCTGATGCCGCATAGTTAAGCCAGTATCTGCTCCCTGCTTGT
GTGTTGGAGGTCGCTGAGTAGTGCGCGAGCAAAATTTAAGCTACAACAAGGCAAGGCTTGACCGAC
